>Addgene plasmid #126222 | pGWB14-LYX004 | addgene full sequence | sequence record 246198 | Addgene NGS Result
TCGGTCTTGCCTTGCTCGTCGGTGATGTACTTCACCAGCTCCGCGAAGTCGCTCTTCTTGATGGAGCGCA
TGGGGACGTGCTTGGCAATCACGCGCACCCCCCGGCCGTTTTAGCGGCTAAAAAAGTCATGGCTCTGCCC
TCGGGCGGACCACGCCCATCATGACCTTGCCAAGCTCGTCCTGCTTCTCTTCGATCTTCGCCAGCAGGGC
GAGGATCGTGGCATCACCGAACCGCGCCGTGCGCGGGTCGTCGGTGAGCCAGAGTTTCAGCAGGCCGCCC
AGGCGGCCCAGGTCGCCATTGATGCGGGCCAGCTCGCGGACGTGCTCATAGTCCACGACGCCCGTGATTT
TGTAGCCCTGGCCGACGGCCAGCAGGTAGGCCGACAGGCTCATGCCGGCCGCCGCCGCCTTTTCCTCAAT
CGCTCTTCGTTCGTCTGGAAGGCAGTACACCTTGATAGGTGGGCTGCCCTTCCTGGTTGGCTTGGTTTCA
TCAGCCATCCGCTTGCCCTCATCTGTTACGCCGGCGGTAGCCGGCCAGCCTCGCAGAGCAGGATTCCCGT
TGAGCACCGCCAGGTGCGAATAAGGGACAGTGAAGAAGGAACACCCGCTCGCGGGTGGGCCTACTTCACC
TATCCTGCCCGGCTGACGCCGTTGGATACACCAAGGAAAGTCTACACGAACCCTTTGGCAAAATCCTGTA
TATCGTGCGAAAAAGGATGGATATACCGAAAAAATCGCTATAATGACCCCGAAGCAGGGTTATGCAGCGG
AAAAGCGCCACGCTTCCCGAAGGGAGAAAGGCGGACAGGTATCCGGTAAGCGGCAGGGTCGGAACAGGAG
AGCGCACGAGGGAGCTTCCAGGGGGAAACGCCTGGTATCTTTATAGTCCTGTCGGGTTTCGCCACCTCTG
ACTTGAGCGTCGATTTTTGTGATGCTCGTCAGGGGGGCGGAGCCTATGGAAAAACGCCAGCAACGCGGCC
TTTTTACGGTTCCTGGCCTTTTGCTGGCCTTTTGCTCACATGTTCTTTCCTGCGTTATCCCCTGATTCTG
TGGATAACCGTATTACCGCCTTTGAGTGAGCTGATACCGCTCGCCGCAGCCGAACGACCGAGCGCAGCGA
GTCAGTGAGCGAGGAAGCGGAAGAGCGCCAGAAGGCCGCCAGAGAGGCCGAGCGCGGCCGTGAGGCTTGG
ACGCTAGGGCAGGGCATGAAAAAGCCCGTAGCGGGCTGCTACGGGCGTCTGACGCGGTGGAAAGGGGGAG
GGGATGTTGTCTACATGGCTCTGCTGTAGTGAGTGGGTTGCGCTCCGGCAGCGGTCCTGATCAATCGTCA
CCCTTTCTCGGTCCTTCAACGTTCCTGACAACGAGCCTCCTTTTCGCCAATCCATCGACAATCACCGCGA
GTCCCTGCTCGAACGCTGCGTCCGGACCGGCTTCGTCGAAGGCGTCTATCGCGGCCCGCAACAGCGGCGA
GAGCGGAGCCTGTTCAACGGTGCCGCCGCGCTCGCCGGCATCGCTGTCGCCGGCCTGCTCCTCAAGCACG
GCCCCAACAGTGAAGTAGCTGATTGTCATCAGCGCATTGACGGCGTCCCCGGCCGAAAAACCCGCCTCGC
AGAGGAAGCGAAGCTGCGCGTCGGCCGTTTCCATCTGCGGTGCGCCCGGTCGCGTGCCGGCATGGATGCG
CGCGCCATCGCGGTAGGCGAGCAGCGCCTGCCTGAAGCTGCGGGCATTCCCGATCAGAAATGAGCGCCAG
TCGTCGTCGGCTCTCGGCACCGAATGCGTATGATTCTCCGCCAGCATGGCTTCGGCCAGTGCGTCGAGCA
GCGCCCGCTTGTTCCTGAAGTGCCAGTAAAGCGCCGGCTGCTGAACCCCCAACCGTTCCGCCAGTTTGCG
TGTCGTCAGACCGTCTACGCCGACCTCGTTCAACAGGTCCAGGGCGGCACGGATCACTGTATTCGGCTGC
AACTTTGTCATGCTTGACACTTTATCACTGATAAACATAATATGTCCACCAACTTATCAGTGATAAAGAA
TCCGCGCGTTCAATCGGACCAGCGGAGGCTGGTCCGGAGGCCAGACGTGAAACCCAACATACCCCTGATC
GTAATTCTGAGCACTGTCGCGCTCGACGCTGTCGGCATCGGCCTGATTATGCCGGTGCTGCCGGGCCTCC
TGCGCGATCTGGTTCACTCGAACGACGTCACCGCCCACTATGGCATTCTGCTGGCGCTGTATGCGTTGGT
GCAATTTGCCTGCGCACCTGTGCTGGGCGCGCTGTCGGATCGTTTCGGGCGGCGGCCAATCTTGCTCGTC
TCGCTGGCCGGCGCCAGATCTGGGGAACCCTGTGGTTGGCATGCACATACAAATGGACGAACGGATAAAC
CTTTTCACGCCCTTTTAAATATCCGATTATTCTAATAAACGCTCTTTTCTCTTAGGTTTACCCGCCAATA
TATCCTGTCAAACACTGATAGTTTAAACGTTGCGATTAAGAATTCGAGCTCGGTACCCCCCTACTCCAAA
AATGTCAAAGATACAGTCTCAGAAGACCAAAGGGCTATTGAGACTTTTCAACAAAGGGTAATTTCGGGAA
ACCTCCTCGGATTCCATTGCCCAGCTATCTGTCACTTCATCGAAAGGACAGTAGAAAAGGAAGGTGGCTC
CTACAAATGCCATCATTGCGATAAAGGAAAGGCTATCATTCAAGATGCCTCTGCCGACAGTGGTCCCAAA
GATGGACCCCCACCCACGAGGAGCATCGTGGAAAAAGAAGACGTTCCAACCACGTCTTCAAAGCAAGTGG
ATTGATGTGACATCTCCACTGACGTAAGGGATGACGCACAATCCCACTATCCTTCGCAAGACCCTTCCTC
TATATAAGGAAGTTCATTTCATTTGGAGAGGACAGCCCAAGCTTCGACTCTAGAGGATCCCCTTAAATCG
ATATGGAACGAGCTATACAAGGAAACGACGCTAGGGAACAAGCTAACAGTGAACGTTGGGATGGAGGATC
AGGAGGTACCACTTCTCCCTTCAAACTTCCTGACGAAAGTCCGAGTTGGACTGAGTGGCGGCTACATAAC
GATGAGACGAATTCGAATCAAGATAATCCCCTTGGTTTCAAGGAAAGCTGGGGTTTCGGGAAAGTTGTAT
TTAAGAGATATCTCAGATACGACAGGACGGAAGCTTCACTGCACAGAGTCCTTGGATCTTGGACGGGAGA
TTCGGTTAACTATGCAGCATCTCGATTTTTCGGTTTCGACCAGATCGGATGTACCTATAGTATTCGGTTT
CGAGGAGTTAGTATCACCGTTTCTGGAGGGTCTCGAACTCTTCAGCATCTCTGTGAGATGGCAATTCGGT
CTAAGCAAGAACTGCTACAGCTTGCCCCAATCGAAGTGGAAAGTAATGTATCAAGAGGATGCCCTGAAGG
TACTCAAACCTTCGAAAAAGAAAGCGAGTAAGTCGAGGGCGAGCTCGAATTCGGTACGCTGAAATCACCA
GTCTCTCTCTACAAATCTATCTCTCTCTATTTTCTCCATAAATAATGTGTGAGTAGTTTCCCGATAAGGG
AAATTAGGGTTCTTATAGGGTTTCGCTCATGTGTTGAGCATATAAGAAACCCTTAGTATGTATTTGTATT
TGTAAAATACTTCTATCAATAAAATTTCTAATTCCTAAAACCAAAATCCAGTACTAAAATCCAGATCTCC
CTGCAGGTCCCCAGATTAGCCTTTTCAATTTCAGAAAGAATGCTAACCCACAGATGGTTAGAGAGGCTTA
CGCAGCAGGTCTCATCAAGACGATCTACCCGAGCAATAATCTCCAGGAAATCAAATACCTTCCCAAGAAG
GTTAAAGATGCAGTCAAAAGATTCAGGACTAACTGCATCAAGAACACAGAGAAAGATATATTTCTCAAGA
TCAGAAGTACTATTCCAGTATGGACGATTCAAGGCTTGCTTCACAAACCAAGGCAAGTAATAGAGATTGG
AGTCTCTAAAAAGGTAGTTCCCACTGAATCAAAGGCCATGGAGTCAAAGATTCAAATAGAGGACCTAACA
GAACTCGCCGTAAAGACTGGCGAACAGTTCATACAGAGTCTCTTACGACTCAATGACAAGAAGAAAATCT
TCGTCAACATGGTGGAGCACGACACACTTGTCTACTCCAAAAATATCAAAGATACAGTCTCAGAAGACCA
AAGGGCAATTGAGACTTTTCAACAAAGGGTAATATCCGGAAACCTCCTCGGATTCCATTGCCCAGCTATC
TGTCACTTTATTGTGAAGATAGTGGAAAAGGAAGGTGGCTCCTACAAATGCCATCATTGCGATAAAGGAA
AGGCCATCGTTGAAGATGCCTCTGCCGACAGTGGTCCCAAAGATGGACCCCCACCCACGAGGAGCATCGT
GGAAAAAGAAGACGTTCCAACCACGTCTTCAAAGCAAGTGGATTGATGTGATATCTCCACTGACGTAAGG
GATGACGCACAATCCCACTATCCTTCGCAAGACCCTTCCTCTATATAAGGAAGTTCATTTCATTTGGAGA
GAACACGGGGGACTCTAGAGTTATCAACAAGTTTGTACAAAAAAGCAGGCTCCACCACTAGTATGGCTAT
GAAAGAAAAGCTAAATGGCGGTTTGAAAGGAGGAAATGTTAAAACTAACGGAGTGAAAGAGGTTCACTAC
AGAGGAGTAAGAAAGAGGCCATGGGGACGTTACGCTGCTGAAATCCGTGATCCCAGCAAGAAGAGCAGGG
TTTGGTTAGGCACCTTCGACACGGCGGAAGAGGCGGCAAGGGCTTATGACGTCGCCGCCAGAGCGTTCCG
AGGACCCAAAGCCAAGACGAACTTCCCGTTGCCGTCGGAGAATCAGTGTCCCAGTAACAGCAGTGAACCA
ACAGAGTCCTCCAGTGGAGAAACCGGCGTTCACGCTCCTCACGCGCCGTCTGAGCTCGAGCTCACGCGCC
CCCTTGGAACCGTCGCTGTAGGCTGTGACCATGGTGGTTGTAAATCCGAAGTTGGATTGGTGAGAAATGG
GTTTCCGATTTTTCATCATCAACCGGTTATGGGAGCTCTGACTAGTGGCAGCAGCAGCCCTGTAGAGTCA
TCTAGTGGGGAAACCGGCGTTCACGCGCCTCTTGAGCTCGACCTCACGCGCCATCTCGGCGCCGTTGGTG
AGGGTGGCAACCATGTCCGAAATGGGTTTCCCGTTTTTTATCAGCAACCGACAGTGGCGGTTCTGCCTAA
TGGCCAGCCAATTTTGTTGTTCGACAGTAATTTTGTGCCAACTGGAGTACTGAACCGGCCAATGCCGTAC
AGGTTTGAACAGGTGACGGTTGAGTTTAACGGCGTTAGTGGTAGGGTAGTTCATAGTGACTCGAGCTCAT
CGACGACGGTTAACGAGAACTATTACGGAGGCGGCGGCGTATCTAGAAGAGAACTAAATCTTGATCTTAA
CCTTTCCCCACCAATGGAAGCTCCCGGGGACCCAGCTTTCTTGTACAAAGTGGTTGATAACAGCGGGTTA
ATTAACATCTTTTACCCATACGATGTTCCTGACTATGCGGGCTATCCCTATGACGTCCCGGACTATGCAG
GATCCTATCCATATGACGTTCCAGATTACGCTGCTCAGTGCAGCGCTTAGAGCTCGAATTTCCCCGATCG
TTCAAACATTTGGCAATAAAGTTTCTTAAGATTGAATCCTGTTGCCGGTCTTGCGATGATTATCATATAA
TTTCTGTTGAATTACGTTAAGCATGTAATAATTAACATGTAATGCATGACGTTATTTATGAGATGGGTTT
TTATGATTAGAGTCCCGCAATTATACATTTAATACGCGATAGAAAACAAAATATAGCGCGCAAACTAGGA
TAAATTATCGCGCGCGGTGTCATCTATGTTACTAGATCGGGAATTAGCTTCATCAACGCAAGACATGCGC
ACGACCGTCTGACAGGAGAGGAATTTCCGACGAGCACAGAAAGGACTTGCTCTTGGACGTAGGCCTATTT
CTCAGGCACATGTATCAAGTGTTCGGACGTGGGTTTTCGATGGTGTATCAGCCGCCGCCAACTGGGAGAT
GAGGAGGCTTTCTTGGGGGGCAGTCAGCAGTTCATTTCACAAGACAGAGGAACTTGTAAGGAGATGCACT
GATTTATCTTGGCGCAAACCAGCAGGACGAATTAGTGGGAATAGCCCGCGAATATCTAAGTTATGCCTGT
CGGCATGAGCAGAAACTTCCAATTCGAAACAGTTTGGAGAGGTTGTTTTTGGGCATACCTTTTGTTAGTC
AGCCTCTCGATTGCTCATCGTCATTACACAGTACCGAAGTTTGATCGATCTAGTAACATAGATGACACCG
CGCGCGATAATTTATCCTAGTTTGCGCGCTATATTTTGTTTTCTATCGCGTATTAAATGTATAATTGCGG
GACTCTAATCATAAAAACCCATCTCATAAATAACGTCATGCATTACATGTTAATTATTACATGCTTAACG
TAATTCAACAGAAATTATATGATAATCATCGCAAGACCGGCAACAGGATTCAATCTTAAGAAACTTTATT
GCCAAATGTTTGAACGATCTGCTTCGACGCACTCCTTCTTTACTCCACCATCTCGTCCTTATTGAAAACG
TGGGTAGCACCAAAACGAATCAAGTCGCTGGAACTGAAGTTACCAATCACGCTGGATGATTTGCCAGTTG
GATTAATCTTGCCTTTCCCCGCATGAATAATATTGATGAATGCATGCGTGAGGGGTATTTCGATTTTGGC
AATAGCTGCAATTGCCGCGACATCCTCCAACGAGCATAATTCTTCAGAAAAATAGCGATGTTCCATGTTG
TCAGGGCATGCATGATGCACGTTATGAGGTGACGGTGCTAGGCAGTATTCCCTCAAAGTTTCATAGTCAG
TATCATATTCATCATTGCATTCCTGCAAGAGAGAATTGAGACGCAATCCACACGCTGCGGCAACCTTCCG
GCGTTCGTGGTCTATTTGCTCTTGGACGTTGCAAACGTAAGTGTTGGATCCCGGTCGGCATCTACTCTAT
TCCTTTGCCCTCGGACGAGTGCTGGGGCGTCGGTTTCCACTATCGGCGAGTACTTCTACACAGCCATCGG
TCCAGACGGCCGCGCTTCTGCGGGCGATTTGTGTACGCCCGACAGTCCCGGCTCCGGATCGGACGATTGC
GTCGCATCGACCCTGCGCCCAAGCTGCATCATCGAAATTGCCGTCAACCAAGCTCTGATAGAGTTGGTCA
AGACCAATGCGGAGCATATACGCCCGGAGCCGCGGCGATCCTGCAAGCTCCGGATGCCTCCGCTCGAAGT
AGCGCGTCTGCTGCTCCATACAAGCCAACCACGGCCTCCAGAAGAAGATGTTGGCGACCTCGTATTGGGA
ATCCCCGAACATCGCCTCGCTCCAGTCAATGACCGCTGTTATGCGGCCATTGTCCGTCAGGACATTGTTG
GAGCCGAAATCCGCGTGCACGAGGTGCCGGACTTCGGGGCAGTCCTCGGCCCAAAGCATCAGCTCATCGA
GAGCCTGCGCGACGGACGCACTGACGGTGTCGTCCATCACAGTTTGCCAGTGATACACATGGGGATCAGC
AATCGCGCATATGAAATCACGCCATGTAGTGTATTGACCGATTCCTTGCGGTCCGAATGGGCCGAACCCG
CTCGTCTGGCTAAGATCGGCCGCAGCGATCGCATCCATGGCCTCCGCGACCGGCTGCAGAACAGCGGGCA
GTTCGGTTTCAGGCAGGTCTTGCAACGTGACACCCTGTGCACGGCGGGAGATGCAATAGGTCAGGCTCTC
GCTGAATTCCCCAATGTCAAGCACTTCCGGAATCGGGAGCGCGGCCGATGCAAAGTGCCGATAAACATAA
CGATCTTTGTAGAAACCATCGGCGCAGCTATTTACCCGCAGGACATATCCACGCCCTCCTACATCGAAGC
TGAAAGCACGAGATTCTTCGCCCTCCGAGAGCTGCATCAGGTCGGAGACGCTGTCGAACTTTTCGATCAG
AAACTTCTCGACAGACGTCGCGGTGAGTTCAGGCTTTTTCATATCGGGGTCGTCCTCTCCAAATGAAATG
AACTTCCTTATATAGAGGAAGGGTCTTGCGAAGGATAGTGGGATTGTGCGTCATCCCTTACGTCAGTGGA
GATATCACATCAATCCACTTGCTTTGAAGACGTGGTTGGAACGTCTTCTTTTTCCACGATGCTCCTCGTG
GGTGGGGGTCCATCTTTGGGACCACTGTCGGCAGAGGCATCTTGAACGATAGCCTTTCCTTTATCGCAAT
GATGGCATTTGTAGGTGCCACCTTCCTTTTCTACTGTCCTTTTGATGAAGTGACAGATAGCTGGGCAATG
GAATCCGAGGAGGTTTCCCGATATTACCCTTTGTTGAAAAGTCTCAATAGCCCTTTGGTCTTCTGAGACT
GTATCTTTGATATTCTTGGAGTAGACGAGAGTGTCGTGCTCCACCATGTTGACGGATCTCTAGGACGCGT
CCTAGAAGCTAATTCACTGGCCGTCGTTTTACAACGTCGTGACTGGGAAAACCCTGGCGTTACCCAACTT
AATCGCCTTGCAGCACATCCCCCTTTCGCCAGCTGGCGTAATAGCGAAGAGGCCCGCACCGATCGCCCTT
CCCAACAGTTGCGCAGCCTGAATG
[44 nt withheld, positions 8705-8748]
C
[141 nt withheld, positions 8750-8890]
CCTTTGACGTTGGAGTCCACGTTCTTT
[37 nt withheld, positions 8918-8954]
ACCCTATCTCGGGCTATTCTTTTGATTTATAAGGGATTTTGCCGATTTCGGAACCACCATCAAACAGGAT
TTTCGCCTGCTGGGGCAAACCAGCGTGGACCGCTTGCTGCAACTCTCTCAGGGCCAGGCGGTGAAGGGCA
ATCAGCTGTTGCCCGTCTCACTGGTGAAAAGAAAAACCACCCCAGTACATTAAAAACGTCCGCAATGTGT
TATTAAGTTGTCTAAGCGTCAATTTGTTTACACCACAATATATCCTGCCACCAGCCAGCCAACAGCTCCC
CGACCGGCAGCTCGGCACAAAATCACCACTCGATACAGGCAGCCCATCAGTCCGGGACGGCGTCAGCGGG
AGAGCCGTTGTAAGGCGGCAGACTTTGCTCATGTTACCGATGCTATTCGGAAGAACGGCAACTAAGCTGC
CGGGTTTGAAACACGGATGATCTCGCGGAGGGTAGCATGTTGATTGTAACGATGACAGAGCGTTGCTGCC
TGTGATCAAATATCATCTCCCTCGCAGAGATCCGAATTATCAGCCTTCTTATTCATTTCTCGCTTAACCG
TGACAGGCTGTCGATCTTGAGAACTATGCCGACATAATAGGAAATCGCTGGATAAAGCCGCTGAGGAAGC
TGAGTGGCGCTATTTCTTTAGAAGTGAACGTTGACGATATCAACTCCCCTATCCATTGCTCACCGAATGG
TACAGGTCGGGGACCCGAAGTTCCGACTGTCGGCCTGATGCATCCCCGGCTGATCGACCCCAGATCTGGG
GCTGAGAAAGCCCAGTAAGGAAACAACTGTAGGTTCGAGTCGCGAGATCCCCCGGAACCAAAGGAAGTAG
GTTAAACCCGCTCCGATCAGGCCGAGCCACGCCAGGCCGAGAACATTGGTTCCTGTAGGCATCGGGATTG
GCGGATCAAACACTAAAGCTACTGGAACGAGCAGAAGTCCTCCGGCCGCCAGTTGCCAGGCGGTAAAGGT
GAGCAGAGGCACGGGAGGTTGCCACTTGCGGGTCAGCACGGTTCCGAACGCCATGGAAACCGCCCCCGCC
AGGCCCGCTGCGACGCCGACAGGATCTAGCGCTGCGTTTGGTGTCAACACCAACAGCGCCACGCCCGCAG
TTCCGCAAATAGCCCCCAGGACCGCCATCAATCGTATCGGGCTACCTAGCAGAGCGGCAGAGATGAACAC
GACCATCAGCGGCTGCACAGCGCCTACCGTCGCCGCGACCCCGCCCGGCAGGCGGTAGACCGAAATAAAC
AACAAGCTCCAGAATAGCGAAATATTAAGTGCGCCGAGGATGAAGATGCGCATCCACCAGATTCCCGTTG
GAATCTGTCGGACGATCATCACGAGCAATAAACCCGCCGGCAACGCCCGCAGCAGCATACCGGCGACCCC
TCGGCCTCGCTGTTCGGGCTCCACGAAAACGCCGGACAGATGCGCCTTGTGAGCGTCCTTGGGGCCGTCC
TCCTGTTTGAAGACCGACAGCCCAATGATCTCGCCGTCGATGTAGGCGCCGAATGCCACGGCATCTCGCA
ACCGTTCAGCGAACGCCTCCATGGGCTTTTTCTCCTCGTGCTCGTAAACGGACCCGAACATCTCTGGAGC
TTTCTTCAGGGCCGACAATCGGATCTCGCGGAAATCCTGCACGTCGGCCGCTCCAAGCCGTCGAATCTGA
GCCTTAATCACAATTGTCAATTTTAATCCTCTGTTTATCGGCAGTTCGTAGAGCGCGCCGTGCGTCCCGA
GCGATACTGAGCGAAGCAAGTGCGTCGAGCAGTGCCCGCTTGTTCCTGAAATGCCAGTAAAGCGCTGGCT
GCTGAACCCCCAGCCGGAACTGACCCCACAAGGCCCTAGCGTTTGCAATGCACCAGGTCATCATTGACCC
AGGCGTGTTCCACCAGGCCGCTGCCTCGCAACTCTTCGCAGGCTTCGCCGACCTGCTCGCGCCACTTCTT
CACGCGGGTGGAATCCGATCCGCACATGAGGCGGAAGGTTTCCAGCTTGAGCGGGTACGGCTCCCGGTGC
GAGCTGAAATAGTCGAACATCCGTCGGGCCGTCGGCGACAGCTTGCGGTACTTCTCCCATATGAATTTCG
TGTAGTGGTCGCCAGCAAACAGCACGACGATTTCCTCGTCGATCAGGACCTGGCAACGGGACGTTTTCTT
GCCACGGTCCAGGACGCGGAAGCGGTGCAGCAGCGACACCGATTCCAGGTGCCCAACGCGGTCGGACGTG
AAGCCCATCGCCGTCGCCTGTAGGCGCGACAGGCATTCCTCGGCCTTCGTGTAATACCGGCCATTGATCG
ACCAGCCCAGGTCCTGGCAAAGCTCGTAGAACGTGAAGGTGATCGGCTCGCCGATAGGGGTGCGCTTCGC
GTACTCCAACACCTGCTGCCACACCAGTTCGTCATCGTCGGCCCGCAGCTCGACGCCGGTGTAGGTGATC
TTCACGTCCTTGTTGACGTGGAAAATGACCTTGTTTTGCAGCGCCTCGCGCGGGATTTTCTTGTTGCGCG
TGGTGAACAGGGCAGAGCGGGCCGTGTCGTTTGGCATCGCTCGCATCGTGTCCGGCCACGGCGCAATATC
GAACAAGGAAAGCTGCATTTCCTTGATCTGCTGCTTCGTGTGTTTCAGCAACGCGGCCTGCTTGGCCTCG
CTGACCTGTTTTGCCAGGTCCTCGCCGGCGGTTTTTCGCTTCTTGGTCGTCATAGTTCCTCGCGTGTCGA
TGGTCATCGACTTCGCCAAACCTGCCGCCTCCTGTTCGAGACGACGCGAACGCTCCACGGCGGCCGATGG
CGCGGGCAGGGCAGGGGGAGCCAGTTGCACGCTGTCGCGCTCGATCTTGGCCGTAGCTTGCTGGACCATC
GAGCCGACGGACTGGAAGGTTTCGCGGGGCGCACGCATGACGGTGCGGCTTGCGATGGTTTCGGCATCCT
CGGCGGAAAACCCCGCGTCGATCAGTTCTTGCCTGTATGCCTTCCGGTCAAACGTCCGATTCATTCACCC
TCCTTGCGGGATTGCCCCGACTCACGCCGGGGCAATGTGCCCTTATTCCTGATTTGACCCGCCTGGTGCC
TTGGTGTCCAGATAATCCACCTTATCGGCAATGAAGTCGGTCCCGTAGACCGTCTGGCCGTCCTTCTCGT
ACTTGGTATTCCGAATCTTGCCCTGCACGAATACCAGCGACCCCTTGCCCAAATACTTGCCGTGGGCCTC
GGCCTGAGAGCCAAAACACTTGATGCGGAAGAAGTCGGTGCGCTCCTGCTTGTCGCCGGCATCGTTGCGC
CACATCTAGGTACTAAAACAATTCATCCAGTAAAATATAATATTTTATTTTCTCCCAATCAGGCTTGATC
CCCAGTAAGTCAAAAAATAGCTCGACATACTGTTCTTCCCCGATATCCTCCCTGATCGACCGGACGCAGA
AGGCAATGTCATACCACTTGTCCGCCCTGCCGCTTCTCCCAAGATCAATAAAGCCACTTACTTTGCCATC
TTTCACAAAGATGTTGCTGTCTCCCAGGTCGCCGTGGGAAAAGACAAGTTCCTCTTCGGGCTTTTCCGTC
TTTAAAAAATCATACAGCTCGCGCGGATCTTTAAATGGAGTGTCTTCTTCCCAGTTTTCGCAATCCACAT
CGGCCAGATCGTTATTCAGTAAGTAATCCAATTCGGCTAAGCGGCTGTCTAAGCTATTCGTATAGGGACA
ATCCGATATGTCGATGGAGTGAAAGAGCCTGATGCACTCCGCATACAGCTCGATAATCTTTTCAGGGCTT
TGTTCATCTTCATACTCTTCCGAGCAAAGGACGCCATCGGCCTCACTCATGAGCAGATTGCTCCAGCCAT
CATGCCGTTCAAAGTGCAGGACCTTTGGAACAGGCAGCTTTCCTTCCAGCCATAGCATCATGTCCTTTTC
CCGTTCCACATCATAGGTGGTCCCTTTATACCGGCTGTCCGTCATTTTTAAATATAGGTTTTCATTTTCT
CCCACCAGCTTATATACCTTAGCAGGAGACATTCCTTCCGTATCTTTTACGCAGCGGTATTTTTCGATCA
GTTTTTTCAATTCCGGTGATATTCTCATTTTAGCCATTTATTATTTCCTTCCTCTTTTCTACAGTATTTA
AAGATACCCCAAGAAGCTAATTATAACAAGACGAACTCCAATTCACTGTTCCTTGCATTCTAAAACCTTA
AATACCAGAAAACAGCTTTTTCAAAGTTGTTTTCAAAGTTGGCGTATAACATAGTATCGACGGAGCCGAT
TTTGAAACCACAATTATGGGTGATGCTGCCAACTTACTGATTTAGTGTATGATGGTGTTTTTGAGGTGCT
CCAGTGGCTTCTGTTTCTATCAGCTGTCCCTCCTGTTCAGCTACTGACGGGGTGGTGCGTAACGGCAAAA
GCACCGCCGGACATCAGCGCTATCTCTGCTCTCACTGCCGTAAAACATGGCAACTGCAGTTCACTTACAC
CGCTTCTCAACCCGGTACGCACCAGAAAATCATTGATATGGCCATGAATGGCGTTGGATGCCGGGCAACA
GCCCGCATTATGGGCGTTGGCCTCAACACGATTTTACGTCACTTAAAAAACTCAGGCCGCAGTCGGTAAC
CTCGCGCATACAGCCGGGCAGTGACGTCATCGTCTGCGCGGAAATGGACGAACAGTGGGGCTATGTCGGG
GCTAAATCGCGCCAGCGCTGGCTGTTTTACGCGTATGACAGTCTCCGGAAGACGGTTGTTGCGCACGTAT
TCGGTGAACGCACTATGGCGACGCTGGGGCGTCTTATGAGCCTGCTGTCACCCTTTGACGTGGTGATATG
GATGACGGATGGCTGGCCGCTGTATGAATCCCGCCTGAAGGGAAAGCTGCACGTAATCAGCAAGCGATAT
ACGCAGCGAATTGAGCGGCATAACCTGAATCTGAGGCAGCACCTGGCACGGCTGGGACGGAAGTCGCTGT
CGTTCTCAAAATCGGTGGAGCTGCATGACAAAGTCATCGGGCATTATCTGAACATAAAACACTATCAATA
AGTTGGAGTCATTACCCAATTATGATAGAATTTACAAGCTATAAGGTTATTGTCCTGGGTTTCAAGCATT
AGTCCATGCAAGTTTTTATGCTTTGCCCATTCTATAGATATATTGATAAGCGCGCTGCCTATGCCTTGCC
CCCTGAAATCCTTACATACGGCGATATCTTCTATATAAAAGATATATTATCTTATCAGTATTGTCAATAT
ATTCAAGGCAATCTGCCTCCTCATCCTCTTCATCCTCTTCGTCTTGGTAGCTTTTTAAATATGGCGCTTC
ATAGAGTAATTCTGTAAAGGTCCAATTCTCGTTTTCATACCTCGGTATAATCTTACCTATCACCTCAAAT
GGTTCGCTGGGTTTATCGCACCCCCGAACACGAGCACGGCACCCGCGACCACTATGCCAAGAATGCCCAA
GGTAAAAATTGCCGGCCCCGCCATGAAGTCCGTGAATGCCCCGACGGCCGAAGTGAAGGGCAGGCCGCCA
CCCAGGCCGCCGCCCTCACTGCCCGGCACCTGGTCGCTGAATGTCGATGCCAGCACCTGCGGCACGTCAA
TGCTTCCGGGCGTCGCGCTCGGGCTGATCGCCCATCCCGTTACTGCCCCGATCCCGGCAATGGCAAGGAC
TGCCAGCGCTGCCATTTTTGGGGTGAGGCCGTTCGCGGCCGAGGGGCGCAGCCCCTGGGGGGATGGGAGG
CCCGCGTTAGCGGGCCGGGAGGGTTCGAGAAGGGGGGGCACCCCCCTTCGGCGTGCGCGGTCACGCGCAC
AGGGCGCAGCCCTGGTTAAAAACAAGGTTTATAAATATTGGTTTAAAAGCAGGTTAAAAGACAGGTTAGC
GGTGGCCGAAAAACGGGCGGAAACCCTTGCAAATGCTGGATTTTCTGCCTGTGGACAGCCCCTCAAATGT
CAATAGGTGCGCCCCTCATCTGTCAGCACTCTGCCCCTCAAGTGTCAAGGATCGCGCCCCTCATCTGTCA
GTAGTCGCGCCCCTCAAGTGTCAATACCGCAGGGCACTTATCCCCAGGCTTGTCCACATCATCTGTGGGA
AACTCGCGTAAAATCAGGCGTTTTCGCCGATTTGCGAGGCTGGCCAGCTCCACGTCGCCGGCCGAAATCG
AGCCTGCCCCTCATCTGTCAACGCCGCGCCGGGTGAGTCGGCCCCTCAAGTGTCAACGTCCGCCCCTCAT
CTGTCAGTGAGGGCCAAGTTTTCCGCGAGGTATCCACAACGCCGGCGGCCGCGGTGTCTCGCACACGGCT
TCGACGGCGTTTCTGGCGCGTTTGCAGGGCCATAGACGGCCGCCAGCCCAGCGGCGAGGGCAACCAGCCC
GGTGAGCGTCGGAAAGGCGC
Features (pLannotate 1.2.2; 36 found; start..end, strand, type, name):
      3..89      -  CDS            traI (fragment): TRAI6_ECOLX - Experimental evidence at protein level: Swiss-Prot protein existence level 1. The initiation process of transfer DNA synthesis requires the interaction of at least three plasmid-specific components (TraH, I, and J) at the transfer origin resulting in the assembly of a specialised nucleoprotein complex - the relaxosome. Site- and strand-specific cleavage at the transfer origin is dependent on TraI and TraJ. From Escherichia coli.
    127..498     -  CDS            traJ: oriT-recognizing protein; traJ
    531..640     -  oriT           oriT: incP origin of transfer
    772..962     +  rep_origin     ori (fragment): high-copy-number ColE1/pMB1/pBR322/pUC origin of replication
   1321..1971    -  CDS            TetR: tetracycline resistance regulatory protein; tetR
   2077..2326    +  CDS            TcR (fragment): tetracycline efflux protein; tetA; confers resistance to tetracycline
   2436..2460    -  misc_feature   RB T-DNA repeat: right border repeat from nopaline C58 T-DNA
   2490..2508    +  misc_feature   MCS (fragment): pUC18/19 multiple cloning site
   2559..2904    +  promoter       CaMV 35S promoter: strong constitutive promoter from cauliflower mosaic virus
   2856..2902    +  promoter       minimal CaMV 35S promoter: minimal 35S promoter from cauliflower mosaic virus
   2914..2932    -  misc_feature   MCS (fragment): pUC18/19 multiple cloning site
   2943..3458    +  CDS            P19_TBSVC: Experimental evidence at protein level: Swiss-Prot protein existence level 1. Acts as a suppressor of RNA-mediated gene silencing, also known as post-transcriptional gene silencing (PTGS), a mechanism of plant viral defense that limits the accumulation of viral RNAs. Binds to short interfering RNAs (siRNAs) with high affinity. Acts as a molecular caliper to specifically select siRNAs based on the length of the duplex region of the RNA (By similarity). From Tomato bushy stunt virus (strain Cherry) (TBSV).
   3531..3707    +  polyA_signal   CaMV poly(A) signal: cauliflower mosaic virus polyadenylation signal
   4210..4551    +  promoter       CaMV 35S promoter: strong constitutive promoter from cauliflower mosaic virus
   4577..4601    +  protein_bind   attB1: mutant version of attB; recombination site for the Gateway® BP reaction BP Clonase™
   4613..5479    +  CDS            ERF4: ERF4_TOBAC - Also known as ERF-3, ERF3. Experimental evidence at protein level: Swiss-Prot protein existence level 1. Acts as a transcriptional repressor. Binds to the GCC-box pathogenesis-related promoter element. Involved in the regulation of gene expression by stress factors and by components of stress signal transduction pathways mediated by ethylene, that seems to depend on a protein kinase/phosphatase cascade, and to be influenced by methyl- jasmonate. May regulate other AtERFs (By similarity). From Nicotiana tabacum (Common tobacco).
   5490..5514    -  protein_bind   attB2: mutant version of attB; recombination site for the Gateway® BP reaction BP Clonase™
   5543..5632    +  CDS            3xHA: three tandem HA epitope tags
   5666..5918    +  terminator     NOS terminator: nopaline synthase terminator and poly(A) signal
   6347..6599    -  terminator     NOS terminator: nopaline synthase terminator and poly(A) signal
   6623..7051    -  CDS            nos (fragment): DHNO_AGRT7 - Protein inferred from homology: Swiss-Prot protein existence level 3. From Agrobacterium tumefaciens (strain T37).
   7067..8092    -  CDS            HygR: aminoglycoside phosphotransferase from E. coli; aph(4)-Ia; confers resistance to hygromycin
   8102..8446    -  promoter       CaMV 35S promoter: strong constitutive promoter from cauliflower mosaic virus
   8103..8149    -  promoter       minimal CaMV 35S promoter: minimal 35S promoter from cauliflower mosaic virus
   8552..8707    +  CDS            lacZα (fragment) (sequence partly withheld): LacZα fragment of β-galactosidase; lacZ fragment
   8705..9005    +  rep_origin     M13 ori (fragment) (sequence partly withheld): M13 bacteriophage origin of replication; arrow indicates direction of (+) strand synthesis
   9006..9136    +  CDS            lacI (fragment): lac repressor; lacI; The lac repressor binds to the lac operator to inhibit transcription in E. coli. This inhibition can be relieved by adding lactose or isopropyl-β-D-thiogalactopyranoside (IPTG).
   9190..9214    -  misc_feature   LB T-DNA repeat: left border repeat from nopaline C58 T-DNA
  10671..10790   -  CDS            tetR (fragment): TETR1_ECOLX - Experimental evidence at protein level: Swiss-Prot protein existence level 1. TetR is the repressor of the tetracycline resistance element; its N-terminal region forms a helix-turn-helix structure and binds DNA. Binding of tetracycline to TetR reduces the repressor affinity for the tetracycline resistance gene (tetA) promoter operator sites. From Escherichia coli.
  10810..11958   -  CDS            trfA: trans-acting replication protein that binds to and activates oriV
  12257..13051   -  CDS            KanR: aminoglycoside phosphotransferase; aphA-3; confers resistance to kanamycin
  13243..14010   +  mobile_element IS1: prokaryotic transposable element IS1
  14019..14168   -  CDS            satA (fragment): STA_BACSU - Also known as yyaR. Experimental evidence at protein level: Swiss-Prot protein existence level 1. Involved in resistance to streptothricin, a broad-spectrum antibiotic produced by streptomycetes. Detoxifies streptothricin via acetylation of the beta amino group of the first beta-lysyl moiety of streptothricin. From Bacillus subtilis (strain 168).
  14167..14361   -  CDS            satA (fragment): STA_BACSU - Also known as yyaR. Experimental evidence at protein level: Swiss-Prot protein existence level 1. Involved in resistance to streptothricin, a broad-spectrum antibiotic produced by streptomycetes. Detoxifies streptothricin via acetylation of the beta amino group of the first beta-lysyl moiety of streptothricin. From Bacillus subtilis (strain 168).
  14364..14639   -  CDS            klaC (fragment): KLAC_ECOLX - Also known as telB. Protein predicted: Swiss-Prot protein existence level 4. Belongs to the kla operon, which is associated with cryptic tellurite resistance, and IncW plasmid fertility inhibition. From Escherichia coli.
  14703..15334   -  rep_origin     oriV: incP origin of replication
