[The description below was written by a language model from this plasmid's Addgene catalogue record and pLannotate feature annotations shown in this document.]
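Description:
pGWB14-LYX004 is a plant binary expression vector built on the pGWB14 backbone for Agrobacterium-mediated transient or stable expression of a Nicotiana benthamiana transcription factor (gene model Niben101Scf09191g00005.1). The roughly 15.3 kb plasmid replicates through a broad-host-range IncP system, with oriV and its activator gene trfA, consistent with its low copy number. It also carries oriT and traJ for mobilisation, and it is selected in bacteria with a kanamycin resistance gene. Backbone remnants such as fragments of tetracycline resistance genes, an IS1 element and a partial ColE1-type origin are annotated but do not appear to play a designed role.

Between the nopaline-type right and left T-DNA border repeats the feature table shows three cassettes. The main one places the insert under the CaMV 35S promoter, flanked by attB1 and attB2 Gateway sites (although the record lists Gibson assembly as the cloning method), followed by a C-terminal 3xHA epitope tag and the NOS terminator. The annotation software matched the coding sequence to tobacco ERF4, an ethylene-response-factor family transcriptional repressor that binds the GCC box. This suggests the insert is an ERF-type homologue, though the catalogue entry does not name the family.

A second 35S-driven cassette encodes the tomato bushy stunt virus P19 silencing suppressor with a CaMV polyadenylation signal. It is not mentioned in the catalogue fields, but P19 is commonly included to boost transient expression by limiting post-transcriptional gene silencing. The third cassette is a 35S-driven hygromycin resistance gene with a NOS terminator, used to select stable plant transformants. The HA tag allows immunodetection or immunoprecipitation of the expressed factor.
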