Addgene plasmid #126222: pGWB14-LYX004
Purpose: With a Nicotiana benthamiana transcription factor in PGWB14 backbone, for Agrobacterium mediated transient or stable expression corresponding transcription factor fused with a C-terminal HA tag.
Depositing lab: Silin Zhong. Depositing organization: Chinese University of Hong Kong.
Backbone
  Vector backbone: pGWB14
  Vector type: Plant Expression
  Selectable markers: Hygromycin
Growth in bacteria
  Bacterial resistance: Kanamycin, 50 μg/mL
  Growth temperature: 37°C
  Growth strain: DH5alpha
  Copy number: Low Copy
Gene/Insert
  Gene/Insert name: Niben101Scf09191g00005.1
  Species: Nicotiana benthamiana
  Promoter: CaMV 35S
  Tag / fusion protein: HA (C terminal on insert)
  Cloning method: Gibson Cloning
Terms and licenses: Academic/Nonprofit Terms; Industry Terms: Not Available to Industry
How to cite: pGWB14-LYX004 was a gift from Silin Zhong (Addgene plasmid # 126222 ; http://n2t.net/addgene:126222 ; RRID:Addgene_126222)
